Addgene plasmid #204996: pET28a_CnCas12f1
Purpose: CnCas12f1 heterologous expression plasmid
Depositing lab: Quanjiang Ji. Depositing organization: ShanghaiTech University. Publication: Molecular basis and engineering of miniature Cas12f with C-rich PAM specificity. Su M, Li F, Wang Y, Gao Y, Lan W, Shao Z, Zhu C, Tang N, Gan J, Wu Z, Ji Q. Nat Chem Biol. 2024 Feb;20(2):180-189. doi: 10.1038/s41589-023-01420-4. Epub 2023 Sep 11. PubMed 37697004.
Backbone
  Vector backbone: ColE1
  Vector type: CRISPR
Growth in bacteria
  Bacterial resistance: Kanamycin, 50 μg/mL
  Growth temperature: 37°C
  Growth strain: DH5alpha
  Copy number: Low Copy
Gene/Insert
  Gene/Insert name: CnCas12f1
  Species: Synthetic
  Promoter: T7
  Cloning method: Gibson Cloning
Terms and licenses: Academic/Nonprofit Terms; Industry Terms: Not Available to Industry
How to cite: pET28a_CnCas12f1 was a gift from Quanjiang Ji (Addgene plasmid # 204996 ; http://n2t.net/addgene:204996 ; RRID:Addgene_204996)
