[The description below was written by a language model from this plasmid's Addgene catalogue record and pLannotate feature annotations shown in this document.]
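Description:
pET28a_CnCas12f1 is a 6.8 kb bacterial expression plasmid, built on a pET28a-type backbone, for heterologous production of CnCas12f1, a miniature type V CRISPR nuclease whose coding sequence is listed as synthetic and was inserted by Gibson assembly. The plasmid replicates in E. coli from a ColE1/pBR322-type origin. This origin is accompanied by the bom mobility region and the rop gene, which keeps copy number low, consistent with the catalogue's low-copy designation. Selection is by kanamycin through the aph(3')-Ia aminoglycoside phosphotransferase gene. An f1 phage origin is also present, and short tetracycline-resistance fragments and a predicted E. coli open reading frame appear to be non-functional backbone remnants.

Expression is driven by a T7 promoter immediately followed by a lac operator and the strong T7 gene 10 ribosome binding site, with a T7 terminator downstream. The plasmid carries lacI under its own promoter, so transcription stays repressed until IPTG is added. It also requires a host that supplies T7 RNA polymerase. The CnCas12f1 open reading frame itself was not annotated, but it presumably occupies the roughly 1.5 kb unannotated interval between the N-terminal and C-terminal tag features. Upstream, a short hit to a His-containing composite tag is followed by an HRV 3C (PreScission) protease site, suggesting an N-terminal affinity tag that can be cleaved off after purification. A histidine-tag fragment also lies downstream of the insert, as in the parental vector, but the record does not show whether it is translated in frame with the protein. The construct is suited to producing recombinant CnCas12f1, and the associated publication concerns the molecular basis and engineering of Cas12f with C-rich PAM specificity.
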