Features (pLannotate 1.2.2; 20 found; start..end, strand, type, name):
     12..440     +  rep_origin     f1 ori (sequence partly withheld): f1 bacteriophage origin of replication; arrow indicates direction of (+) strand synthesis
    493..550     +  promoter       AmpR promoter (fragment): bla
    559..1374    -  CDS            KanR: aminoglycoside phosphotransferase; aph(3')-Ia; confers resistance to kanamycin in bacteria or G418 (Geneticin®) in eukaryotes
   1496..2084    +  rep_origin     ori: high-copy-number ColE1/pMB1/pBR322/pUC origin of replication
   2270..2409    -  misc_feature   bom: basis of mobility region from pBR322
   2511..2702    -  CDS            rop: Rop protein, which maintains plasmids at low copy number; rop
   2719..3099    +  CDS            YPB1_ECOLX: Protein predicted: Swiss-Prot protein existence level 4. From Escherichia coli.
   3171..3462    -  CDS            TcR (fragment): tetracycline efflux protein; tet; confers resistance to tetracycline
   3477..3498    -  protein_bind   CAP binding site: CAP binding activates transcription in the presence of cAMP. E. coli catabolite activator protein
   3511..4593    -  CDS            lacI: lac repressor; lacI; The lac repressor binds to the lac operator to inhibit transcription in E. coli. This inhibition can be relieved by adding lactose or isopropyl-β-D-thiogalactopyranoside (IPTG).
   4594..4671    -  promoter       lacI promoter: lacI
   4679..4958    -  CDS            TcR (fragment): tetracycline efflux protein; tet; confers resistance to tetracycline
   4980..4998    +  promoter       T7 promoter: promoter for bacteriophage T7 RNA polymerase
   4999..5023    +  protein_bind   lac operator: The lac repressor binds to the lac operator to inhibit transcription in E. coli. This inhibition can be relieved by adding lactose or isopropyl-β-D-thiogalactopyranoside (IPTG). lac repressor encoded by lacI
   5038..5060    +  RBS            RBS: efficient ribosome binding site from bacteriophage T7 gene 10 (Olins and Rangwala, 1989)
   5079..5095    +  CDS            capTEV™ (fragment): composite tag for in vivo biotinylation, TEV protease cleavage, and 6xHis tagging
   5106..5129    +  CDS            HRV 3C site: recognition and cleavage site for human rhinovirus 3C and PreScission proteases
   6670..6687    +  CDS            9xHis (fragment): 9xHis affinity tag
   6697..6746    +  CDS            SET1 (fragment): solubility-enhancement tag derived from T7 phage gene 10B
   6754..6801    +  terminator     T7 terminator: transcription terminator for bacteriophage T7 RNA polymerase
>Addgene plasmid #204996 | pET28a_CnCas12f1 | addgene full sequence | sequence record 405900 | Addgene NGS Result
TGGCGAATGGG
[124 nt withheld, positions 12-135]
C
[91 nt withheld, positions 137-227]
A
[49 nt withheld, positions 229-277]
CCTTTGACGTTGGAGTCCACGTTCTTT
[37 nt withheld, positions 305-341]
ACCCTATCTCGGTCTATTCTTTTGATTTATAAGGGATTTTGCCGATTTCGGCCTATTGGTTAAAAAATGA
GCTGATTTAACAAAAATTTAACGCGAATTTTAACAAAATATTAACGCTTACAATTTAGGTGGCACTTTTC
GGGGAAATGTGCGCGGAACCCCTATTTGTTTATTTTTCTAAATACATTCAAATATGTATCCGCTCATGAA
TTAATTCTTAGAAAAACTCATCGAGCATCAAATGAAACTGCAATTTATTCATATCAGGATTATCAATACC
ATATTTTTGAAAAAGCCGTTTCTGTAATGAAGGAGAAAACTCACCGAGGCAGTTCCATAGGATGGCAAGA
TCCTGGTATCGGTCTGCGATTCCGACTCGTCCAACATCAATACAACCTATTAATTTCCCCTCGTCAAAAA
TAAGGTTATCAAGTGAGAAATCACCATGAGTGACGACTGAATCCGGTGAGAATGGCAAAAGTTTATGCAT
TTCTTTCCAGACTTGTTCAACAGGCCAGCCATTACGCTCGTCATCAAAATCACTCGCATCAACCAAACCG
TTATTCATTCGTGATTGCGCCTGAGCGAGACGAAATACGCGATCGCTGTTAAAAGGACAATTACAAACAG
GAATCGAATGCAACCGGCGCAGGAACACTGCCAGCGCATCAACAATATTTTCACCTGAATCAGGATATTC
TTCTAATACCTGGAATGCTGTTTTCCCGGGGATCGCAGTGGTGAGTAACCATGCATCATCAGGAGTACGG
ATAAAATGCTTGATGGTCGGAAGAGGCATAAATTCCGTCAGCCAGTTTAGTCTGACCATCTCATCTGTAA
CATCATTGGCAACGCTACCTTTGCCATGTTTCAGAAACAACTCTGGCGCATCGGGCTTCCCATACAATCG
ATAGATTGTCGCACCTGATTGCCCGACATTATCGCGAGCCCATTTATACCCATATAAATCAGCATCCATG
TTGGAATTTAATCGCGGCCTAGAGCAAGACGTTTCCCGTTGAATATGGCTCATAACACCCCTTGTATTAC
TGTTTATGTAAGCAGACAGTTTTATTGTTCATGACCAAAATCCCTTAACGTGAGTTTTCGTTCCACTGAG
CGTCAGACCCCGTAGAAAAGATCAAAGGATCTTCTTGAGATCCTTTTTTTCTGCGCGTAATCTGCTGCTT
GCAAACAAAAAAACCACCGCTACCAGCGGTGGTTTGTTTGCCGGATCAAGAGCTACCAACTCTTTTTCCG
AAGGTAACTGGCTTCAGCAGAGCGCAGATACCAAATACTGTCCTTCTAGTGTAGCCGTAGTTAGGCCACC
ACTTCAAGAACTCTGTAGCACCGCCTACATACCTCGCTCTGCTAATCCTGTTACCAGTGGCTGCTGCCAG
TGGCGATAAGTCGTGTCTTACCGGGTTGGACTCAAGACGATAGTTACCGGATAAGGCGCAGCGGTCGGGC
TGAACGGGGGGTTCGTGCACACAGCCCAGCTTGGAGCGAACGACCTACACCGAACTGAGATACCTACAGC
GTGAGCTATGAGAAAGCGCCACGCTTCCCGAAGGGAGAAAGGCGGACAGGTATCCGGTAAGCGGCAGGGT
CGGAACAGGAGAGCGCACGAGGGAGCTTCCAGGGGGAAACGCCTGGTATCTTTATAGTCCTGTCGGGTTT
CGCCACCTCTGACTTGAGCGTCGATTTTTGTGATGCTCGTCAGGGGGGCGGAGCCTATGGAAAAACGCCA
GCAACGCGGCCTTTTTACGGTTCCTGGCCTTTTGCTGGCCTTTTGCTCACATGTTCTTTCCTGCGTTATC
CCCTGATTCTGTGGATAACCGTATTACCGCCTTTGAGTGAGCTGATACCGCTCGCCGCAGCCGAACGACC
GAGCGCAGCGAGTCAGTGAGCGAGGAAGCGGAAGAGCGCCTGATGCGGTATTTTCTCCTTACGCATCTGT
GCGGTATTTCACACCGCAATGGTGCACTCTCAGTACAATCTGCTCTGATGCCGCATAGTTAAGCCAGTAT
ACACTCCGCTATCGCTACGTGACTGGGTCATGGCTGCGCCCCGACACCCGCCAACACCCGCTGACGCGCC
CTGACGGGCTTGTCTGCTCCCGGCATCCGCTTACAGACAAGCTGTGACCGTCTCCGGGAGCTGCATGTGT
CAGAGGTTTTCACCGTCATCACCGAAACGCGCGAGGCAGCTGCGGTAAAGCTCATCAGCGTGGTCGTGAA
GCGATTCACAGATGTCTGCCTGTTCATCCGCGTCCAGCTCGTTGAGTTTCTCCAGAAGCGTTAATGTCTG
GCTTCTGATAAAGCGGGCCATGTTAAGGGCGGTTTTTTCCTGTTTGGTCACTGATGCCTCCGTGTAAGGG
GGATTTCTGTTCATGGGGGTAATGATACCGATGAAACGAGAGAGGATGCTCACGATACGGGTTACTGATG
ATGAACATGCCCGGTTACTGGAACGTTGTGAGGGTAAACAACTGGCGGTATGGATGCGGCGGGACCAGAG
AAAAATCACTCAGGGTCAATGCCAGCGCTTCGTTAATACAGATGTAGGTGTTCCACAGGGTAGCCAGCAG
CATCCTGCGATGCAGATCCGGAACATAATGGTGCAGGGCGCTGACTTCCGCGTTTCCAGACTTTACGAAA
CACGGAAACCGAAGACCATTCATGTTGTTGCTCAGGTCGCAGACGTTTTGCAGCAGCAGTCGCTTCACGT
TCGCTCGCGTATCGGTGATTCATTCTGCTAACCAGTAAGGCAACCCCGCCAGCCTAGCCGGGTCCTCAAC
GACAGGAGCACGATCATGCGCACCCGTGGGGCCGCCATGCCGGCGATAATGGCCTGCTTCTCGCCGAAAC
GTTTGGTGGCGGGACCAGTGACGAAGGCTTGAGCGAGGGCGTGCAAGATTCCGAATACCGCAAGCGACAG
GCCGATCATCGTCGCGCTCCAGCGAAAGCGGTCCTCGCCGAAAATGACCCAGAGCGCTGCCGGCACCTGT
CCTACGAGTTGCATGATAAAGAAGACAGTCATAAGTGCGGCGACGATAGTCATGCCCCGCGCCCACCGGA
AGGAGCTGACTGGGTTGAAGGCTCTCAAGGGCATCGGTCGAGATCCCGGTGCCTAATGAGTGAGCTAACT
TACATTAATTGCGTTGCGCTCACTGCCCGCTTTCCAGTCGGGAAACCTGTCGTGCCAGCTGCATTAATGA
ATCGGCCAACGCGCGGGGAGAGGCGGTTTGCGTATTGGGCGCCAGGGTGGTTTTTCTTTTCACCAGTGAG
ACGGGCAACAGCTGATTGCCCTTCACCGCCTGGCCCTGAGAGAGTTGCAGCAAGCGGTCCACGCTGGTTT
GCCCCAGCAGGCGAAAATCCTGTTTGATGGTGGTTAACGGCGGGATATAACATGAGCTGTCTTCGGTATC
GTCGTATCCCACTACCGAGATATCCGCACCAACGCGCAGCCCGGACTCGGTAATGGCGCGCATTGCGCCC
AGCGCCATCTGATCGTTGGCAACCAGCATCGCAGTGGGAACGATGCCCTCATTCAGCATTTGCATGGTTT
GTTGAAAACCGGACATGGCACTCCAGTCGCCTTCCCGTTCCGCTATCGGCTGAATTTGATTGCGAGTGAG
ATATTTATGCCAGCCAGCCAGACGCAGACGCGCCGAGACAGAACTTAATGGGCCCGCTAACAGCGCGATT
TGCTGGTGACCCAATGCGACCAGATGCTCCACGCCCAGTCGCGTACCGTCTTCATGGGAGAAAATAATAC
TGTTGATGGGTGTCTGGTCAGAGACATCAAGAAATAACGCCGGAACATTAGTGCAGGCAGCTTCCACAGC
AATGGCATCCTGGTCATCCAGCGGATAGTTAATGATCAGCCCACTGACGCGTTGCGCGAGAAGATTGTGC
ACCGCCGCTTTACAGGCTTCGACGCCGCTTCGTTCTACCATCGACACCACCACGCTGGCACCCAGTTGAT
CGGCGCGAGATTTAATCGCCGCGACAATTTGCGACGGCGCGTGCAGGGCCAGACTGGAGGTGGCAACGCC
AATCAGCAACGACTGTTTGCCCGCCAGTTGTTGTGCCACGCGGTTGGGAATGTAATTCAGCTCCGCCATC
GCCGCTTCCACTTTTTCCCGCGTTTTCGCAGAAACGTGGCTGGCCTGGTTCACCACGCGGGAAACGGTCT
GATAAGAGACACCGGCATACTCTGCGACATCGTATAACGTTACTGGTTTCACATTCACCACCCTGAATTG
ACTCTCTTCCGGGCGCTATCATGCCATACCGCGAAAGGTTTTGCGCCATTCGATGGTGTCCGGGATCTCG
ACGCTCTCCCTTATGCGACTCCTGCATTAGGAAGCAGCCCAGTAGTAGGTTGAGGCCGTTGAGCACCGCC
GCCGCAAGGAATGGTGCATGCAAGGAGATGGCGCCCAACAGTCCCCCGGCCACGGGGCCTGCCACCATAC
CCACGCCGAAACAAGCGCTCATGAGCCCGAAGTGGCGAGCCCGATCTTCCCCATCGGTGATGTCGGCGAT
ATAGGCGCCAGCAACCGCACCTGTGGCGCCGGTGATGCCGGCCACGATGCGTCCGGCGTAGAGGATCGAG
ATCTCGATCCCGCGAAATTAATACGACTCACTATAGGGGAATTGTGAGCGGATAACAATTCCCCTCTAGA
AATAATTTTGTTTAACTTTAAGAAGGAGATATACCATGGGCAGCAGCCATCATCATCATCATCACAGCAG
CGGCCTTGAAGTCCTCTTTCAGGGACCCATGATCACCGTTCGTAAAATCAAACTGACCATCATGGGTGAC
AAAGACACCCGCAACTCCCAGTACAAATGGATCCGTGACGAACAGTACAACCAGTACCGTGCACTGAACA
TGGGCATGACTTACCTGGCGGTGAACGACATCCTGTACATGAACGAATCCGGCCTGGAGATCCGCACCAT
CAAAGATCTGAAAGATTGTGAAAAAGATATTGATAAAAACAAAAAAGAAATTGAAAAACTGACCGCTCGC
CTCGAAAAAGAACAAAACAAAAAGAACTCTAGCAGCGAAAAACTGGACGAAATCAAATACAAAATTTCTC
TGGTTGAAAACAAAATTGAAGATTATAAACTGAAAATCGTTGAACTGAACAAAATCCTGGAAGAAACCCA
GAAAGAACGTATGGACATCCAGAAAGAATTCAAAGAAAAATATGTGGACGACCTGTACCAGGTTCTGGAC
AAAATCCCGTTCAAACACCTGGACAACAAAAGCCTGGTTACCCAACGTATCAAAGCGGATATCAAATCGG
ATAAATCGAACGGCCTGCTTAAAGGCGAACGTAGCATCCGTAACTACAAACGTAACTTCCCGTTGATGAC
CCGCGGCCGTGACCTGAAATTCAAATACGACGACAACGATGATATTGAAATTAAATGGATGGAAGGTATT
AAATTCAAGGTGATCCTGGGTAACCGTATCAAAAACAGCCTGGAACTGCGCCACACCCTCCACAAAGTTA
TCGAAGGTAAATACAAAATCTGCGATAGCTCTCTGCAGTTCGATAAAAACAACAACCTGATCCTGAACCT
GACCCTGGATATCCCGATCGACATCGTTAACAAAAAAGTTTCCGGCCGTGTCGTGGGCGTTGATCTGGGC
CTGAAAATCCCGGCGTATTGTGCACTGAACGATGTCGAATACATCAAAAAATCCATCGGCCGTATCGATG
ACTTCCTGAAGGTGCGTACTCAGATGCAGAGCCGCCGCCGTCGTCTGCAGATTGCGATCCAGTCCGCAAA
AGGTGGCAAAGGTCGCGTGAACAAACTGCAGGCGCTGGAACGCTTCGCGGAAAAAGAAAAGAACTTCGCG
AAAACCTACAACCACTTCCTGTCCTCCAACATCGTTAAATTTGCGGTGAGCAACCAGGCGGAACAAATTA
ACATGGAACTCCTGAGCCTGAAAGAAACCCAGAACAAAAGCATCCTGCGCAACTGGAGCTACTACCAGCT
GCAGACCATGATCGAATACAAAGCGCAGCGCGAAGGCATCAAAGTTAAATATATCGATCCGTATCACACC
TCTCAGACCTGCAGCAAATGCGGTAACTACGAAGAAGGCCAGCGTGAATCTCAGGCTGATTTCATCTGCA
AAAAATGCGGCTATAAAGTTAACGCCGACTACAACGCGGCGCGTAACATCGCGATGAGCAACAAATACAT
CACCAAAAAAGAAGAATCTAAATACTACAAAATCAAAGAATCCATGGTGTAAGCTTAAGAATTCGAGCTC
CGTCGACAAGCTTGCGGCCGCACTCGAGCACCACCACCACCACCACTGAGATCCGGCTGCTAACAAAGCC
CGAAAGGAAGCTGAGTTGGCTGCTGCCACCGCTGAGCAATAACTAGCATAACCCCTTGGGGCCTCTAAAC
GGGTCTTGAGGGGTTTTTTGCTGAAAGGAGGAACTATATCCGGAT
